Addgene plasmid #242638: M99
Purpose: MYC knockdown + rescue
Depositing lab: Alain Nepveu. Depositing organization: McGill University. Publication: The function of MYC in base excision repair protects against RAS-induced senescence. Faraco CCF, Zhu W, Fortier AM, Ramdzan ZM, Vickridge E, Ong V, Goudreau F, Djerir B, Bellemare J, Gu S, Zhang H, Carroll BL, Krishnan SS, Leduy L, Guarne A, Park M, Marechal A, Nepveu A. Nucleic Acids Res. 2025 Jul 19;53(14):gkaf706. doi: 10.1093/nar/gkaf706. PubMed 40737085.
Backbone
  Vector backbone: pCF806
  Vector type: RNAi
Growth in bacteria
  Bacterial resistance: Ampicillin, 100 μg/mL
  Growth temperature: 37°C
  Growth strain: NEB Stable
  Copy number: High Copy
Gene/Insert
  Gene/Insert name: V5-MYCMutMBIIIa
  gRNA/shRNA sequence: Unspecified
  Species: H. sapiens (human)
  Mutation: I189A,V193A,V194A,F195S,L199A
  Entrez Gene: MYC (a.k.a. MRTL, MYCC, bHLHe39, c-Myc)
  Tag / fusion protein: V5 (N terminal on insert)
  Cloning method: Gene Synthesis
Terms and licenses: Academic/Nonprofit Terms; Industry Terms: Not Available to Industry
Depositor comments: 5' Cloning Site: XhoI, 3' Cloning Site: EcoRI
How to cite: M99 was a gift from Alain Nepveu (Addgene plasmid # 242638 ; http://n2t.net/addgene:242638 ; RRID:Addgene_242638)
