[The description below was written by a language model from this plasmid's Addgene catalogue record and pLannotate feature annotations shown in this document.]
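Description:
M99 is a third-generation, self-inactivating lentiviral RNAi vector built on the pCF806 backbone and designed for an all-in-one, doxycycline-inducible MYC knockdown-and-rescue experiment in human cells. It is propagated in E. coli as a high-copy plasmid through a ColE1/pUC-type origin with ampicillin selection. The viral genome is transcribed from a CMV enhancer/promoter fused to a truncated HIV-1 5' LTR. It carries the Ψ packaging signal with a gag fragment, the RRE, a cPPT/CTS, a WPRE and a ΔU3 3' LTR, followed by a bGH polyadenylation signal.

The inducible cassette is driven by the TRE3GV Tet-responsive promoter, which runs across the numbering origin of the circular map into the MYC coding sequence. The catalogue describes this insert as synthesized human MYC with an N-terminal V5 tag and five substitutions (I189A, V193A, V194A, F195S, L199A), named as an MBIIIa mutant and cloned between XhoI and EcoRI. Downstream of the open reading frame, three spaced matches to miR-30a 3' flanking sequence suggest tandem miR-30-based shRNA units on the same transcript. The record lists the shRNA sequences as unspecified, and it does not state how the rescue cDNA escapes knockdown.

A separate EF-1α core promoter expresses puromycin N-acetyltransferase, followed by an EMCV IRES and rtTA3. Transduced cells can therefore be selected with puromycin and supply their own transactivator. Adding doxycycline should then induce the shRNAs against endogenous MYC together with the V5-tagged mutant. This allows the mutated region's contribution to MYC function to be tested, in a study of MYC in base excision repair and RAS-induced senescence.
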