Features (pLannotate 1.2.2; 29 found; start..end, strand, type, name):
     61..1377    +  CDS            MYC: MYC_HUMAN - Also known as BHLHE39. Experimental evidence at protein level: Swiss-Prot protein existence level 1. Transcription factor that binds DNA in a non-specific manner, yet also specifically recognizes the core sequence 5'-CAC[GA]TG-3'. Activates the transcription of growth-related genes. Binds to the VEGFA promoter, promoting VEGFA production and subsequent sprouting angiogenesis (PubMed:24940000). Regulator of somatic reprogramming, controls self-renewal of embryonic stem cells. Functions with TAF6L to activate target gene expression through RNA polymerase II pause release (By similari
   1616..1641    +  ncRNA          3' miR-30a (fragment): sequence downstream of the 71-nt precursor of the human miR-30a microRNA (Zeng et al., 2002) miRNA
   1751..1776    +  ncRNA          3' miR-30a (fragment): sequence downstream of the 71-nt precursor of the human miR-30a microRNA (Zeng et al., 2002) miRNA
   1886..2012    +  ncRNA          3' miR-30a: sequence downstream of the 71-nt precursor of the human miR-30a microRNA (Zeng et al., 2002) miRNA
   2046..2064    +  CDS            small t antigen (fragment): SV40 (simian virus 40) small t antigen
   2090..2301    +  promoter       EF-1α core promoter: core promoter for human elongation factor EF-1α
   2326..2925    +  CDS            PuroR (fragment): puromycin N-acetyltransferase; pac from Streptomyces; confers resistance to puromycin
   2948..3520    +  misc_feature   IRES: internal ribosome entry site (IRES) of the encephalomyocarditis virus (EMCV)
   3543..4231    +  CDS            rtTA3 (fragment): reverse tetracycline transactivator 3 activates expression from Tet-responsive promoters in the presence of doxycycline
   4161..4271    +  CDS            VP48: 3 tandem repeats of the minimal activation domain of herpes simplex virus VP16 (Cheng et al., 2013)
   4300..4888    +  misc_feature   WPRE: woodchuck hepatitis virus posttranscriptional regulatory element
   4939..4958    +  misc_feature   cPPT/CTS (fragment): central polypurine tract and central termination sequence of HIV-1
   4960..5193    +  LTR            3' LTR (ΔU3): self-inactivating 3' long terminal repeat (LTR) from HIV-1
   5225..5449    +  polyA_signal   bGH poly(A) signal: bovine growth hormone polyadenylation signal
   5453..5472    +  promoter       SV40 promoter (fragment): SV40 enhancer and early promoter
   5493..5543    -  CDS            lacI (fragment): lac repressor; lacI; The lac repressor binds to the lac operator to inhibit transcription in E. coli. This inhibition can be relieved by adding lactose or isopropyl-β-D-thiogalactopyranoside (IPTG).
   5726..6314    -  rep_origin     ori: high-copy-number ColE1/pMB1/pBR322/pUC origin of replication
   6485..7345    -  CDS            AmpR: β-lactamase; bla; confers resistance to ampicillin, carbenicillin, and related antibiotics
   7346..7450    -  promoter       AmpR promoter: bla
   7509..7561    -  misc_feature   bom (fragment): basis of mobility region from pBR322
   7710..8089    +  enhancer       CMV enhancer: human cytomegalovirus immediate early enhancer
   8090..8289    +  promoter       CMV promoter: human cytomegalovirus (CMV) immediate early promoter
   8307..8487    +  LTR            5' LTR (truncated): truncated 5' long terminal repeat (LTR) from HIV-1
   8534..8659    +  misc_feature   HIV-1 Ψ: packaging signal of human immunodeficiency virus type 1
   8643..9006    +  CDS            HIV-1 gag (fragment): gag protein from human immunodeficiency virus 1; gag
   9152..9385    +  misc_feature   RRE: The Rev response element (RRE) of HIV-1 allows for Rev-dependent mRNA export from the nucleus to the cytoplasm.
   9762..9862    +  CDS            Rev (fragment): human immunodeficiency virus 1 (HIV-1) Rev protein; rev; enhances nuclear export of unspliced and incompletely spliced viral mRNAs
   9912..10029   +  misc_feature   cPPT/CTS: central polypurine tract and central termination sequence of HIV-1
  10681..11030   +  promoter       TRE3GV promoter: 3rd-generation Tet-responsive promoter that can be activated by binding of Tet-On® 3G, optimized for retroviral and lentiviral vectors
>Addgene plasmid #242638 | M99 | addgene full sequence | sequence record 486369 | Addgene NGS Result
GGATCCACCATGGGTAAGCCCATTCCGAATCCCCTGCTCGGCCTGGACTCAACAGGATCTATGCCTTTGA
ATGTAAGTTTTACTAACAGAAATTACGACTTAGATTACGACAGTGTGCAGCCTTATTTCTACTGCGACGA
AGAAGAAAACTTTTATCAACAGCAACAGCAGTCAGAGCTGCAACCTCCAGCTCCTAGTGAGGACATTTGG
AAGAAATTTGAACTGCTGCCAACTCCACCTTTAAGCCCTTCTCGGCGAAGTGGGCTGTGTAGTCCTTCCT
ATGTCGCCGTTACTCCCTTTAGCTTAAGAGGGGATAACGACGGTGGGGGTGGCAGCTTTTCAACTGCCGA
CCAGCTTGAGATGGTTACGGAGCTCTTGGGTGGCGATATGGTGAATCAGTCATTTATATGTGACCCTGAC
GACGAAACATTTATCAAGAACATCATCATACAGGACTGTATGTGGTCAGGCTTTAGCGCAGCGGCAAAAC
TCGTCTCCGAAAAATTAGCCTCCTACCAGGCTGCGCGGAAAGACTCTGGGTCACCCAACCCCGCAAGGGG
TCATTCCGTGTGCTCCACAAGCAGCCTGTATTTGCAGGATCTCAGTGCTGCTGCGTCTGAGTGTGCCGAC
CCGTCTGCTGCCAGTCCATATCCAGCAAACGACAGCTCTTCCCCAAAGTCCTGCGCAAGTCAAGATTCCT
CCGCCTTTTCCCCTTCAAGCGACTCCTTGCTGAGCAGCACAGAAAGTTCACCGCAGGGCTCTCCAGAGCC
ATTGGTGCTGCACGAAGAAACTCCTCCAACCACCAGCTCTGACAGTGAGGAGGAGCAGGAGGATGAGGAA
GAGATCGATGTTGTATCTGTGGAAAAAAGGCAGGCTCCAGGTAAACGCAGTGAGAGTGGAAGCCCTTCCG
CCGGGGGGCACTCCAAACCTCCCCATAGTCCGTTAGTCTTAAAACGGTGTCACGTATCCACACACCAGCA
CAATTATGCCGCACCCCCGTCTACAAGGAAAGATTATCCCGCCGCAAAACGCGTGAAGCTCGACTCAGTT
AGGGTACTCCGACAGATTAGCAATAATCGGAAGTGTACAAGCCCCCGGAGTTCAGACACAGAGGAAAACG
TCAAGCGCAGAACGCACAATGTTCTGGAGCGGCAAAGGAGAAATGAATTGAAGCGCTCCTTTTTCGCACT
GCGGGATCAGATCCCCGAGCTGGAGAATAATGAAAAAGCACCAAAAGTGGTCATACTGAAAAAGGCTACC
GCATACATCTTATCTGTGCAGGCAGAAGAACAGAAGCTGATTTCCGAAGAGGATCTCCTGCGAAAACGCC
GTGAGCAACTGAAGCACAAACTCGAACAGTTGCGGAACAGTTGTGCCTAGTGACGTACGGCGGCCGCCTC
GACTAGGGATAACAGGGTAATTGTTTGAATGAGGCTTCAGTACTTTACAGAATCGTTGCCTGCACATCTT
GGAAACACTTGCTGGGATTACTTCGACTTCTTAACCCAACAGAAGGCTCGAGAAGGTATATTGCTGTTGA
CAGTGAGCGAAAAGATTTAGCCATAATGTAATAGTGAAGCCACAGATGTATTACATTATGGCTAAATCTT
TCTGCCTACTGCCTCGGACTTCAAGGGGCTAGAATTGAAGGCTCGAGAAGGTATATTGCTGTTGACAGTG
AGCGCGGGCATAAAAGAACTTTTTTATAGTGAAGCCACAGATGTATAAAAAAGTTCTTTTATGCCCATGC
CTACTGCCTCGGACTTCAAGGGGCTAGAATTGAAGGCTCGAGAAGGTATATTGCTGTTGACAGTGAGCGC
CACCTATGAACTTGTTTCAAATAGTGAAGCCACAGATGTATTTGAAACAAGTTCATAGGTGATGCCTACT
GCCTCGGACTTCAAGGGGCTAGAATTCGAGCAATTATCTTGTTTACTAAAACTGAATACCTTGCTATCTC
TTTGATACATTTTTACAAAGCTGAATTAAAATGGTATAAATTAAATCACTTTTTTCAATTGACACGTACG
CGTGATCTAATTCTACTAGGTCTTGAAAGGAGTGGGAATTGGCTCCGGTGCCCGTCAGTGGGCAGAGCGC
ACATCGCCCACAGTCCCCGAGAAGTTGGGGGGAGGGGTCGGCAATTGATCCGGTGCCTAGAGAAGGTGGC
GCGGGGTAAACTGGGAAAGTGATGTCGTGTACTGGCTCCGCCTTTTTCCCGAGGGTGGGGGAGAACCGTA
TATAAGTGCAGTAGTCGCCGTGAACGTTCTTTTTCGCAACGGGTTTGCCGCCAGAACACAGGACCGGTTG
TAGAGCGCTGCCACCATGACCGAGTACAAGCCCACGGTGCGCCTCGCCACCCGCGACGACGTCCCCAGGG
CCGTACGCACCCTCGCCGCCGCGTTCGCCGACTACCCCGCCACGCGCCACACCGTCGATCCGGACCGCCA
CATCGAGCGGGTCACCGAGCTGCAAGAACTCTTCCTCACGCGCGTCGGGCTCGACATCGGCAAGGTGTGG
GTCGCGGACGACGGCGCCGCGGTGGCGGTCTGGACCACGCCGGAGAGCGTCGAAGCGGGGGCGGTGTTCG
CCGAGATCGGCCCGCGCATGGCCGAGTTGAGCGGTTCCCGGCTGGCCGCGCAGCAACAGATGGAAGGCCT
CCTGGCGCCGCACCGGCCCAAGGAGCCCGCGTGGTTCCTGGCCACCGTCGGAGTCTCGCCCGACCACCAG
GGCAAGGGTCTGGGCAGCGCCGTCGTGCTCCCCGGAGTGGAGGCGGCCGAGCGCGCCGGGGTGCCCGCCT
TCCTGGAGACCTCCGCGCCCCGCAACCTCCCCTTCTACGAGCGGCTCGGCTTCACCGTCACCGCCGACGT
CGAGGTGCCCGAAGGACCGCGCACCTGGTGCATGACCCGCAAGCCCGGTGCCTGAACGCCGCCATCGATA
AGGAGCGCCCCTCTCCCTCCCCCCCCCCTAACGTTACTGGCCGAAGCCGCTTGGAATAAGGCCGGTGTGC
GTTTGTCTATATGTTATTTTCCACCATATTGCCGTCTTTTGGCAATGTGAGGGCCCGGAAACCTGGCCCT
GTCTTCTTGACGAGCATTCCTAGGGGTCTTTCCCCTCTCGCCAAAGGAATGCAAGGTCTGTTGAATGTCG
TGAAGGAAGCAGTTCCTCTGGAAGCTTCTTGAAGACAAACAACGTCTGTAGCGACCCTTTGCAGGCAGCG
GAACCCCCCACCTGGCGACAGGTGCCTCTGCGGCCAAAAGCCACGTGTATAAGATACACCTGCAAAGGCG
GCACAACCCCAGTGCCACGTTGTGAGTTGGATAGTTGTGGAAAGAGTCAAATGGCTCTCCTCAAGCGTAT
TCAACAAGGGGCTGAAGGATGCCCAGAAGGTACCCCATTGTATGGGATCTGATCTGGGGCCTCGGTGCAC
ATGCTTTACATGTGTTTAGTCGAGGTTAAAAAACGTCTAGGCCCCCCGAACCACGGGGACGTGGTTTTCC
TTTGAAAAACACGATGATAATATGGCCACAACCATGAGCAGACTGGACAAGAGCAAAGTCATAAACTCTG
CTCTGGAATTACTCAATGGAGTCGGTATCGAAGGCCTGACGACAAGGAAACTCGCTCAAAAGCTGGGAGT
TGAGCAGCCTACCCTGTACTGGCACGTGAAGAACAAGCGGGCCCTGCTCGATGCCCTGCCAATCGAGATG
CTGGACAGGCATCATACCCACTCCTGCCCCCTGGAAGGCGAGTCATGGCAAGACTTTCTGCGGAACAACG
CCAAGTCATACCGCTGTGCTCTCCTCTCACATCGCGACGGGGCTAAAGTGCATCTCGGCACCCGCCCAAC
AGAGAAACAGTACGAAACCCTGGAAAATCAGCTCGCGTTCCTGTGTCAGCAAGGCTTCTCCCTGGAGAAC
GCACTGTACGCTCTGTCCGCCGTGGGCCACTTTACACTGGGCTGCGTATTGGAGGAACAGGAGCATCAAG
TAGCAAAAGAGGAAAGAGAGACACCTACCACCGATTCTATGCCCCCACTTCTGAAACAAGCAATTGAGCT
GTTCGACCGGCAGGGAGCCGAACCTGCCTTCCTTTTCGGCCTGGAACTAATCATATGTGGCCTGGAGAAA
CAGCTAAAGTGCGAAAGCGGCGGGCCGACCGACGCCCTTGACGATTTTGACTTAGACATGCTCCCAGCCG
ATGCCCTTGACGACTTTGACCTTGATATGCTGCCTGCTGACGCTCTTGACGATTTTGACCTTGACATGCT
CCCCGGGTAAGCTCTAGAGTTAAGTCGACAATCAACCTCTGGATTACAAAATTTGTGAAAGATTGACTGG
TATTCTTAACTATGTTGCTCCTTTTACGCTATGTGGATACGCTGCTTTAATGCCTTTGTATCATGCTATT
GCTTCCCGTATGGCTTTCATTTTCTCCTCCTTGTATAAATCCTGGTTGCTGTCTCTTTATGAGGAGTTGT
GGCCCGTTGTCAGGCAACGTGGCGTGGTGTGCACTGTGTTTGCTGACGCAACCCCCACTGGTTGGGGCAT
TGCCACCACCTGTCAGCTCCTTTCCGGGACTTTCGCTTTCCCCCTCCCTATTGCCACGGCGGAACTCATC
GCCGCCTGCCTTGCCCGCTGCTGGACAGGGGCTCGGCTGTTGGGCACTGACAATTCCGTGGTGTTGTCGG
GGAAATCATCGTCCTTTCCTTGGCTGCTCGCCTGTGTTGCCACCTGGATTCTGCGCGGGACGTCCTTCTG
CTACGTCCCTTCGGCCCTCAATCCAGCGGACCTTCCTTCCCGCGGCCTGCTGCCGGCTCTGCGGCCTCTT
CCGCGTCTTCGCCTTCGCCCTCAGACGAGTCGGATCTCCCTTTGGGCCGCCTCCCCGCGTCGACTTTAAG
ACCAATGACTTACAAGGCAGCTGTAGATCTTAGCCACTTTTTAAAAGAAAAGGGGGGACTGGAAGGGCTA
ATTCACTCCCAACGAAGACAAGATCTGCTTTTTGCTTGTACTGGGTCTCTCTGGTTAGACCAGATCTGAG
CCTGGGAGCTCTCTGGCTAACTAGGGAACCCACTGCTTAAGCCTCAATAAAGCTTGCCTTGAGTGCTTCA
AGTAGTGTGTGCCCGTCTGTTGTGTGACTCTGGTAACTAGAGATCCCTCAGACCCTTTTAGTCAGTGTGG
AAAATCTCTAGCAGGGCCCGTTTAAACCCGCTGATCAGCCTCGACTGTGCCTTCTAGTTGCCAGCCATCT
GTTGTTTGCCCCTCCCCCGTGCCTTCCTTGACCCTGGAAGGTGCCACTCCCACTGTCCTTTCCTAATAAA
ATGAGGAAATTGCATCGCATTGTCTGAGTAGGTGTCATTCTATTCTGGGGGGTGGGGTGGGGCAGGACAG
CAAGGGGGAGGATTGGGAAGACAATAGCAGGCATGCTGGGGATGCGGTGGGCTCTATGGCTTCTGAGGCG
GAAAGAACCAGCCATTAATGAAAAGAACCAGCCATTAATGAATCGGCCAACGCGCGGGGAGAGGCGGTTT
GCGTATTGGGCGCTCTTCCGCTTCCTCGCTCACTGACTCGCTGCGCTCGGTCGTTCGGCTGCGGCGAGCG
GTATCAGCTCACTCAAAGGCGGTAATACGGTTATCCACAGAATCAGGGGATAACGCAGGAAAGAACATGT
GAGCAAAAGGCCAGCAAAAGGCCAGGAACCGTAAAAAGGCCGCGTTGCTGGCGTTTTTCCATAGGCTCCG
CCCCCCTGACGAGCATCACAAAAATCGACGCTCAAGTCAGAGGTGGCGAAACCCGACAGGACTATAAAGA
TACCAGGCGTTTCCCCCTGGAAGCTCCCTCGTGCGCTCTCCTGTTCCGACCCTGCCGCTTACCGGATACC
TGTCCGCCTTTCTCCCTTCGGGAAGCGTGGCGCTTTCTCATAGCTCACGCTGTAGGTATCTCAGTTCGGT
GTAGGTCGTTCGCTCCAAGCTGGGCTGTGTGCACGAACCCCCCGTTCAGCCCGACCGCTGCGCCTTATCC
GGTAACTATCGTCTTGAGTCCAACCCGGTAAGACACGACTTATCGCCACTGGCAGCAGCCACTGGTAACA
GGATTAGCAGAGCGAGGTATGTAGGCGGTGCTACAGAGTTCTTGAAGTGGTGGCCTAACTACGGCTACAC
TAGAAGAACAGTATTTGGTATCTGCGCTCTGCTGAAGCCAGTTACCTTCGGAAAAAGAGTTGGTAGCTCT
TGATCCGGCAAACAAACCACCGCTGGTAGCGGTGGTTTTTTTGTTTGCAAGCAGCAGATTACGCGCAGAA
AAAAAGGATCTCAAGAAGATCCTTTGATCTTTTCTACGGGGTCTGACGCTCAGTGGAACGAAAACTCACG
TTAAGGGATTTTGGTCATGAGATTATCAAAAAGGATCTTCACCTAGATCCTTTTAAATTAAAAATGAAGT
TTTAAATCAATCTAAAGTATATATGAGTAAACTTGGTCTGACAGTTACCAATGCTTAATCAGTGAGGCAC
CTATCTCAGCGATCTGTCTATTTCGTTCATCCATAGTTGCCTGACTCCCCGTCGTGTAGATAACTACGAT
ACGGGAGGGCTTACCATCTGGCCCCAGTGCTGCAATGATACCGCGAGACCCACGCTCACCGGCTCCAGAT
TTATCAGCAATAAACCAGCCAGCCGGAAGGGCCGAGCGCAGAAGTGGTCCTGCAACTTTATCCGCCTCCA
TCCAGTCTATTAATTGTTGCCGGGAAGCTAGAGTAAGTAGTTCGCCAGTTAATAGTTTGCGCAACGTTGT
TGCCATTGCTACAGGCATCGTGGTGTCACGCTCGTCGTTTGGTATGGCTTCATTCAGCTCCGGTTCCCAA
CGATCAAGGCGAGTTACATGATCCCCCATGTTGTGCAAAAAAGCGGTTAGCTCCTTCGGTCCTCCGATCG
TTGTCAGAAGTAAGTTGGCCGCAGTGTTATCACTCATGGTTATGGCAGCACTGCATAATTCTCTTACTGT
CATGCCATCCGTAAGATGCTTTTCTGTGACTGGTGAGTACTCAACCAAGTCATTCTGAGAATAGTGTATG
CGGCGACCGAGTTGCTCTTGCCCGGCGTCAATACGGGATAATACCGCGCCACATAGCAGAACTTTAAAAG
TGCTCATCATTGGAAAACGTTCTTCGGGGCGAAAACTCTCAAGGATCTTACCGCTGTTGAGATCCAGTTC
GATGTAACCCACTCGTGCACCCAACTGATCTTCAGCATCTTTTACTTTCACCAGCGTTTCTGGGTGAGCA
AAAACAGGAAGGCAAAATGCCGCAAAAAAGGGAATAAGGGCGACACGGAAATGTTGAATACTCATACTCT
TCCTTTTTCAATATTATTGAAGCATTTATCAGGGTTATTGTCTCATGAGCGGATACATATTTGAATGTAT
TTAGAAAAATAAACAAATAGGGGTTCCGCGCACATTTCCCCGAAAAGTGCCACCTGACGTCGACGGATCG
GGAGATCTCCCGATCCCCTATGGTGCACTCTCAGTACAATCTGCTCTGATGCCGCATAGTTAAGCCAGTA
TCTGCTCCCTGCTTGTGTGTTGGAGGTCGCTGAGTAGTGCGCGAGCAAAATTTAAGCTACAACAAGGCAA
GGCTTGACCGACAATTGCATGAAGAATCTGCTTAGGGTTAGGCGTTTTGCGCTGCTTCGCGATGTACGGG
CCAGATATTGACATTGATTATTGACTAGTTATTAATAGTAATCAATTACGGGGTCATTAGTTCATAGCCC
ATATATGGAGTTCCGCGTTACATAACTTACGGTAAATGGCCCGCCTGGCTGACCGCCCAACGACCCCCGC
CCATTGACGTCAATAATGACGTATGTTCCCATAGTAACGCCAATAGGGACTTTCCATTGACGTCAATGGG
TGGAGTATTTACGGTAAACTGCCCACTTGGCAGTACATCAAGTGTATCATATGCCAAGTACGCCCCCTAT
TGACGTCAATGACGGTAAATGGCCCGCCTGGCATTATGCCCAGTACATGACCTTATGGGACTTTCCTACT
TGGCAGTACATCTACGTATTAGTCATCGCTATTACCATGGTGATGCGGTTTTGGCAGTACATCAATGGGC
GTGGATAGCGGTTTGACTCACGGGGATTTCCAAGTCTCCACCCCATTGACGTCAATGGGAGTTTGTTTTG
GCACCAAAATCAACGGGACTTTCCAAAATGTCGTAACAACTCCGCCCCATTGACGCAAATGGGCGGTAGG
CGTGTACGGTGGGAGGTCTATATAAGCAGCGCGTTTTGCCTGTACTGGGTCTCTCTGGTTAGACCAGATC
TGAGCCTGGGAGCTCTCTGGCTAACTAGGGAACCCACTGCTTAAGCCTCAATAAAGCTTGCCTTGAGTGC
TTCAAGTAGTGTGTGCCCGTCTGTTGTGTGACTCTGGTAACTAGAGATCCCTCAGACCCTTTTAGTCAGT
GTGGAAAATCTCTAGCAGTGGCGCCCGAACAGGGACTTGAAAGCGAAAGGGAAACCAGAGGAGCTCTCTC
GACGCAGGACTCGGCTTGCTGAAGCGCGCACGGCAAGAGGCGAGGGGCGGCGACTGGTGAGTACGCCAAA
AATTTTGACTAGCGGAGGCTAGAAGGAGAGAGATGGGTGCGAGAGCGTCAGTATTAAGCGGGGGAGAATT
AGATCGCGATGGGAAAAAATTCGGTTAAGGCCAGGGGGAAAGAAAAAATATAAATTAAAACATATAGTAT
GGGCAAGCAGGGAGCTAGAACGATTCGCAGTTAATCCTGGCCTGTTAGAAACATCAGAAGGCTGTAGACA
AATACTGGGACAGCTACAACCATCCCTTCAGACAGGATCAGAAGAACTTAGATCATTATATAATACAGTA
GCAACCCTCTATTGTGTGCATCAAAGGATAGAGATAAAAGACACCAAGGAAGCTTTAGACAAGATAGAGG
AAGAGCAAAACAAAAGTAAGACCACCGCACAGCAAGCGGCCGCTGATCTTCAGACCTGGAGGAGGAGATA
TGAGGGACAATTGGAGAAGTGAATTATATAAATATAAAGTAGTAAAAATTGAACCATTAGGAGTAGCACC
CACCAAGGCAAAGAGAAGAGTGGTGCAGAGAGAAAAAAGAGCAGTGGGAATAGGAGCTTTGTTCCTTGGG
TTCTTGGGAGCAGCAGGAAGCACTATGGGCGCAGCGTCAATGACGCTGACGGTACAGGCCAGACAATTAT
TGTCTGGTATAGTGCAGCAGCAGAACAATTTGCTGAGGGCTATTGAGGCGCAACAGCATCTGTTGCAACT
CACAGTCTGGGGCATCAAGCAGCTCCAGGCAAGAATCCTGGCTGTGGAAAGATACCTAAAGGATCAACAG
CTCCTGGGGATTTGGGGTTGCTCTGGAAAACTCATTTGCACCACTGCTGTGCCTTGGAATGCTAGTTGGA
GTAATAAATCTCTGGAACAGATTTGGAATCACACGACCTGGATGGAGTGGGACAGAGAAATTAACAATTA
CACAAGCTTAATACACTCCTTAATTGAAGAATCGCAAAACCAGCAAGAAAAGAATGAACAAGAATTATTG
GAATTAGATAAATGGGCAAGTTTGTGGAATTGGTTTAACATAACAAATTGGCTGTGGTATATAAAATTAT
TCATAATGATAGTAGGAGGCTTGGTAGGTTTAAGAATAGTTTTTGCTGTACTTTCTATAGTGAATAGAGT
TAGGCAGGGATATTCACCATTATCGTTTCAGACCCACCTCCCAACCCCGAGGGGACCCGACAGGCCCGAA
GGAATAGAAGAAGAAGGTGGAGAGAGAGACAGAGACAGATCCATTCGATTAGTGAACGGATCGGCACTGC
GTGCGCCAATTCTGCAGACAAATGGCAGTATTCATCCACAATTTTAAAAGAAAAGGGGGGATTGGGGGGT
ACAGTGCAGGGGAAAGAATAGTAGACATAATAGCAACAGACATACAAACTAAAGAATTACAAAAACAAAT
TACAAAAATTCAAAATTTTCGGGTTTATTACAGGGACAGCAGAGATCCAGTTTGGTTAATTAAGGTACCG
GGAGGTGGTCCCTGCAGTTACGCCAATGATAACCCCCGCCAGAAAAATCTTAGTAGCCTTCCCTTTTTGT
TTTCCGTGCCCCAACTCGGCGGATTGACTCGGCCCCTTCCGGAAACACCCGAATCAACTTCTAGTCAAAT
TATTGTTCACGCCGCAATGACCCACCCCTGGCCCGCGTCTGTGGAACTGACCCCTGGTGTACAGGAGAGT
TCGCTGCTGAAAGTGGTCCCAAAGGGGTACTAGTTTTTAAGCTCCCAACTCCCCCTCCCCCAGCGTCTGG
AGGATTCCACACCCTCGCACCGCAGGGGCGAGGAAGTGGGCGGAGTCCGGTTTTGGCGCCAGCCGCTGAG
GCTGCCAAGCAGAAAAGCCACCGCTGAGGAGACTCCGGTCACTGTCCTCGCCCCGCCTCCCCCTTCCCTC
CCCTTGGGGACCACCGGGCGCCACGCCGCGAACGGTAAGTGCCGCGGTCGTCGGCGCCTCCGCCCTCCCC
CTAGGGCCCCAATTCCCAGCGGGCGCGGCGCGCGGCCCCGCGCGCAGCTCCCGGCTCCCTCCCCCTTCGG
ATGTGGCTTGAGCTGTAGGCGCGGAGGCTAGCCTAGATTCGAGTTTACTCCCTATCAGTGATAGAGAACG
TATGAAGAGTTTACTCCCTATCAGTGATAGAGAACGTATGCAGACTTTACTCCCTATCAGTGATAGAGAA
CGTATAAGGAGTTTACTCCCTATCAGTGATAGAGAACGTATGACCAGTTTACTCCCTATCAGTGATAGAG
AACGTATCTACAGTTTACTCCCTATCAGTGATAGAGAACGTATATCCAGTTTACTCCCTATCAGTGATAG
AGAACGTATGTCGAGGTAGGCGTGTACGGTGGGCGCCTATAAAAGCAGAGCTCGTTTAGTGAACCGTCAG
ATCGCCTGGAGCAATTCCACAACACTTTTGTCTTATACTT
